>Addgene plasmid #107438 | pYES2.1-cerMET6 | addgene full sequence | sequence record 208923 | Addgene NGS Result
CGGATTAGAAGCCGCCGAGCGGGTGACAGCCCTCCGAAGGAAGACTCTCCTCCGTGCGTCCTCGTCTTCA
CCGGTCGCGTTCCTGAAACGCAGATGTGCCTCGCGCCGCACTGCTCCGAACAATAAAGATTCTACAATAC
TAGCTTTTATGGTTATGAAGAGGAAAAATTGGCAGTAACCTGGCCCCACAAACCTTCAAATGAACGAATC
AAATTAACAACCATAGGATGATAATGCGATTAGTTTTTTAGCCTTATTTCTGGGGTAATTAATCAGCGAA
GCGATGATTTTTGATCTATTAACAGATATATAAATGCAAAAACTGCATAACCACTTTAACTAATACTTTC
AACATTTTCGGTTTGTATTACTTCTTATTCAAATGTAATAAAAGTATCAACAAAAAATTGTTAATATACC
TCTATACTTTAACGTCAAGGAGAAAAAACCCCGGATCGGACTACTAGCAGCTGTAATACGACTCACTATA
GGGAATATTAAGCTCGCCCTTATGGTTCAATCTGCTGTCTTAGGGTTCCCAAGAATCGGTCCAAACAGAG
AATTAAAGAAGGCCACTGAAGGTTACTGGAACGGTAAAATCACTGTCGATGAATTATTCAAGGTCGGTAA
GGATTTGAGAACTCAAAACTGGAAGTTGCAAAAGGAGGCTGGTGTTGATATCATCCCATCCAATGACTTC
TCCTTTTACGACCAAGTTTTGGATTTGTCTTTGTTGTTCAATGTCATTCCAGACCGTTACACTAAGTACG
ATCTATCTCCAATCGACACTTTGTTTGCTATGGGTAGAGGTTTACAAAGAAAGGCCACTGAAACTGAAAA
GGCTGTCGACGTCACTGCTTTGGAAATGGTTAAATGGTTCGACTCTAACTACCATTACGTTAGACCAACT
TTCTCCAAGACCACTCAATTTAAGTTGAACGGCCAAAAGCCAGTTGACGAATTTTTGGAAGCCAAGGAGT
TAGGTATTCATACTAGACCTGTCTTGTTGGGTCCAGTTTCTTACTTATTCTTGGGTAAGGCTGACAAGGA
TTCTCTAGATTTGGAACCATTGTCCCTATTGGAACAATTGTTGCCTCTATACACTGAAATCCTATCTAAA
TTGGCTTCTGCTGGTGCCACTGAAGTTCAAATTGACGAACCTGTCTTAGTTTTGGACTTGCCTGCCAACG
CCCAAGCCGCCATTAAGAAGGCTTACACTTACTTCGGTGAACAAAGCAATCTACCAAAGATTACTTTGGC
TACTTACTTCGGTACCGTTGTCCCTAACTTAGACGCCATCAAGGGCTTGCCAGTTGCTGCCTTACACGTT
GACTTTGTTAGAGCTCCAGAACAATTTGATGAAGTCGTTGCCGCCATTGGTAACAAACAAACCTTGTCCG
TTGGTATTGTTGATGGTAGAAACATTTGGAAGAATGATTTCAAGAAGTCTTCCGCTATCGTTAACAAGGC
TATTGAAAAGTTGGGTGCTGACAGAGTCGTTGTTGCCACTTCTTCTTCTCTATTGCACACACCAGTTGAT
TTGAACAACGAAACCAAGTTGGACGCTGAAATCAAGGGCTTTTTCTCTTTCGCCACTCAAAAATTGGATG
AAGTTGTTGTGATCACCAAGAACGTTTCCGGTCAAGACGTTGCTGCTGCCCTAGAAGCTAACGCTAAATC
TGTTGAATCCAGAGGTAAATCCAAGTTTATCCACGATGCTGCCGTTAAGGCCAGAGTTGCCTCTATCGAC
GAAAAAATGTCTACTAGAGCAGCTCCATTTGAACAAAGATTGCCTGAACAACAAAAAGTCTTCAACTTGC
CATTGTTCCCAACAACAACTATTGGTTCCTTCCCTCAAACCAAGGACATCAGAATTAACAGAAACAAATT
CAACAAGGGCACCATCTCTGCTGAAGAATATGAAAAATTCATCAATTCTGAAATTGAAAAGGTCATCAGA
TTCCAAGAAGAAATTGGTTTGGATGTCTTAGTCCACGGTGAACCAGAAAGAAACGATATGGTTCAATACT
TCGGTGAACAAATCAACGGTTATGCTTTCACTGTTAACGGTTGGGTTCAATCTTACGGTTCCAGATATGT
CAGACCACCAATTATTGTTGGTGACTTGTCCAGACCAAAGGCTATGTCCGTCAAGGAATCTGTTTACGCT
CAATCCATCACTTCTAAGCCAGTAAAGGGTATGTTGACTGGTCCAATTACCTGTTTGAGATGGTCTTTCC
CAAGAGACGATGTCGACCAAAAAACTCAAGCTATGCAATTAGCTTTGGCTTTGAGAGATGAAGTCAATGA
TTTGGAAGCTGCCGGTATCAAGGTTATCCAAGTTGATGAACCAGCTTTAAGAGAAGGTTTACCATTGAGA
GAAGGTACTGAGAGATCTGCTTACTACACCTGGGCTGCCGAAGCTTTCAGAGTTGCTACTTCTGGTGTTG
CTAACAAGACTCAAATACACTCTCATTTCTGTTACTCTGACTTGGATCCAAACCATATCAAGGCTTTGGA
TGCTGATGTTGTTTCCATCGAATTCTCTAAGAAGGACGATGCTAACTACATTGCTGAATTCAAAAACTAT
CCAAACCACATTGGTCTAGGTTTATTCGATATTCATTCTCCAAGAATTCCATCAAAGGATGAATTTATCG
CCAAGATTTCAACCATCTTGAAGAGCTACCCAGCTGAAAAGTTCTGGGTTAACCCAGATTGTGGTTTGAA
GACTAGAGGCTGGGAAGAAACTAGATTGTCTTTGACTCATATGGTCGAAGCCGCCAAGTACTTCCGTGAA
CAATACAAGAATAAGGGCGAGCTTCGAGGTCACCCATTCGAAGGTAAGCCTATCCCTAACCCTCTCCTCG
GTCTCGATTCTACGCGTACCGGTCATCATCACCATCACCATTGAGTTTCTAGAGGGCCGCATCATGTAAT
TAGTTATGTCACGCTTACATTCACGCCCTCCCCCCACATCCGCTCTAACCGAAAAGGAAGGAGTTAGACA
ACCTGAAGTCTAGGTCCCTATTTATTTTTTTATAGTTATGTTAGTATTAAGAACGTTATTTATATTTCAA
ATTTTTCTTTTTTTTCTGTACAGACGCGTGTACGCATGTAACATTATACTGAAAACCTTGCTTGAGAAGG
TTTTGGGACGCTCGAAGGCTTTAATTTGCAAGCTGCGGCCCTGCATTAATGAATCGGCCAACGCGCGGGG
AGAGGCGGTTTGCGTATTGGGCGCTCTTCCGCTTCCTCGCTCACTGACTCGCTGCGCTCGGTCGTTCGGC
TGCGGCGAGCGGTATCAGCTCACTCAAAGGCGGTAATACGGTTATCCACAGAATCAGGGGATAACGCAGG
AAAGAACATGTGAGCAAAAGGCCAGCAAAAGGCCAGGAACCGTAAAAAGGCCGCGTTGCTGGCGTTTTTC
CATAGGCTCCGCCCCCCTGACGAGCATCACAAAAATCGACGCTCAAGTCAGAGGTGGCGAAACCCGACAG
GACTATAAAGATACCAGGCGTTTCCCCCTGGAAGCTCCCTCGTGCGCTCTCCTGTTCCGACCCTGCCGCT
TACCGGATACCTGTCCGCCTTTCTCCCTTCGGGAAGCGTGGCGCTTTCTCATAGCTCACGCTGTAGGTAT
CTCAGTTCGGTGTAGGTCGTTCGCTCCAAGCTGGGCTGTGTGCACGAACCCCCCGTTCAGCCCGACCGCT
GCGCCTTATCCGGTAACTATCGTCTTGAGTCCAACCCGGTAAGACACGACTTATCGCCACTGGCAGCAGC
CACTGGTAACAGGATTAGCAGAGCGAGGTATGTAGGCGGTGCTACAGAGTTCTTGAAGTGGTGGCCTAAC
TACGGCTACACTAGAAGAACAGTATTTGGTATCTGCGCTCTGCTGAAGCCAGTTACCTTCGGAAAAAGAG
TTGGTAGCTCTTGATCCGGCAAACAAACCACCGCTGGTAGCGGTGGTTTTTTTGTTTGCAAGCAGCAGAT
TACGCGCAGAAAAAAAGGATCTCAAGAAGATCCTTTGATCTTTTCTACGGGGTCTGACGCTCAGTGGAAC
GAAAACTCACGTTAAGGGATTTTGGTCATGAGATTATCAAAAAGGATCTTCACCTAGATCCTTTTAAATT
AAAAATGAAGTTTTAAATCAATCTAAAGTATATATGAGTAAACTTGGTCTGACAGTTACCAATGCTTAAT
CAGTGAGGCACCTATCTCAGCGATCTGTCTATTTCGTTCATCCATAGTTGCCTGACTCCCCGTCGTGTAG
ATAACTACGATACGGGAGGGCTTACCATCTGGCCCCAGTGCTGCAATGATACCGCGAGACCCACGCTCAC
CGGCTCCAGATTTATCAGCAATAAACCAGCCAGCCGGAAGGGCCGAGCGCAGAAGTGGTCCTGCAACTTT
ATCCGCCTCCATCCAGTCTATTAATTGTTGCCGGGAAGCTAGAGTAAGTAGTTCGCCAGTTAATAGTTTG
CGCAACGTTGTTGCCATTGCTACAGGCATCGTGGTGTCACGCTCGTCGTTTGGTATGGCTTCATTCAGCT
CCGGTTCCCAACGATCAAGGCGAGTTACATGATCCCCCATGTTGTGCAAAAAAGCGGTTAGCTCCTTCGG
TCCTCCGATCGTTGTCAGAAGTAAGTTGGCCGCAGTGTTATCACTCATGGTTATGGCAGCACTGCATAAT
TCTCTTACTGTCATGCCATCCGTAAGATGCTTTTCTGTGACTGGTGAGTACTCAACCAAGTCATTCTGAG
AATAGTGTATGCGGCGACCGAGTTGCTCTTGCCCGGCGTCAATACGGGATAATACCGCGCCACATAGCAG
AACTTTAAAAGTGCTCATCATTGGAAAACGTTCTTCGGGGCGAAAACTCTCAAGGATCTTACCGCTGTTG
AGATCCAGTTCGATGTAACCCACTCGTGCACCCAACTGATCTTCAGCATCTTTTACTTTCACCAGCGTTT
CTGGGTGAGCAAAAACAGGAAGGCAAAATGCCGCAAAAAAGGGAATAAGGGCGACACGGAAATGTTGAAT
ACTCATACTCTTCCTTTTTCAATGGGTAATAACTGATATAATTAAATTGAAGCTCTAATTTGTGAGTTTA
GTATACATGCATTTACTTATAATACAGTTTTTTAGTTTTGCTGGCCGCATCTTCTCAAATATGCTTCCCA
GCCTGCTTTTCTGTAACGTTCACCCTCTACCTTAGCATCCCTTCCCTTTGCAAATAGTCCTCTTCCAACA
ATAATAATGTCAGATCCTGTAGAGACCACATCATCCACGGTTCTATACTGTTGACCCAATGCGTCTCCCT
TGTCATCTAAACCCACACCGGGTGTCATAATCAACCAATCGTAACCTTCATCTCTTCCACCCATGTCTCT
TTGAGCAATAAAGCCGATAACAAAATCTTTGTCGCTCTTCGCAATGTCAACAGTACCCTTAGTATATTCT
CCAGTAGATAGGGAGCCCTTGCATGACAATTCTGCTAACATCAAAAGGCCTCTAGGTTCCTTTGTTACTT
CTTCTGCCGCCTGCTTCAAACCGCTAACAATACCTGGGCCCACCACACCGTGTGCATTCGTAATGTCTGC
CCATTCTGCTATTCTGTATACACCCGCAGAGTACTGCAATTTGACTGTATTACCAATGTCAGCAAATTTT
CTGTCTTCGAAGAGTAAAAAATTGTACTTGGCGGATAATGCCTTTAGCGGCTTAACTGTGCCCTCCATGG
AAAAATCAGTCAAGATATCCACATGTGTTTTTAGTAAACAAATTTTGGGACCTAATGCTTCAACTAACTC
CAGTAATTCCTTGGTGGTACGAACATCCAATGAAGCACACAAGTTTGTTTGCTTTTCGTGCATGATATTA
AATAGCTTGGCAGCAACAGGACTAGGATGAGTAGCAGCACGTTCCTTATATGTAGCTTTCGACATGATTT
ATCTTCGTTTCCTGCAGGTTTTTGTTCTGTGCAGTTGGGTTAAGAATACTGGGCAATTTCATGTTTCTTC
AACACTACATATGCGTATATATACCAATCTAAGTCTGTGCTCCTTCCTTCGTTCTTCCTTCTGTTCGGAG
ATTACCGAATCAAAAAAATTTCAAGGAAACCGAAATCAAAAAAAAGAATAAAAAAAAAATGATGAATTGA
AAAGCTAGCTTATCGATGATAAGCTGTCAAACATGAGAATTAATTCCACGGACTATAGACTATACCTAGT
ATACTCCGTCTACTGTACGATACACTTCCGCTCAGGTCCTTGTCCTTTAACGAGGCCTTACCACTCTTTT
GTTACTCTATTGATCCAGCTCAGCAAAGGCAGTGTGATCTAAGATTCTATCTTCGCGATGTAGTAAAACT
AGCTAGACCGAGAAAGAGACTAGAAATGCAAAAGGCACTTCTACAATGGCTGCCATCATTATTATCCGAT
GTGACGCTGCAGCTTCTCAATGATATTCGAATACGCTTTGAGGAGATACAGCCTAATATCCGACAAACTG
TTTTACAGATTTACGATCGTACTTGTTACCCATCATTGAATTTTGAACATCCGAACCTGGGAGTTTTCCC
TGAAACAGATAGTATATTTGAACCTGTATAATAATATATAGTCTAGCGCTTTACGGAAGACAATGTATGT
ATTTCGGTTCCTGGAGAAACTATTGCATCTATTGCATAGGTAATCTTGCACGTCGCATCCCCGGTTCATT
TTCTGCGTTTCCATCTTGCACTTCAATAGCATATCTTTGTTAACGAAGCATCTGTGCTTCATTTTGTAGA
ACAAAAATGCAACGCGAGAGCGCTAATTTTTCAAACAAAGAATCTGAGCTGCATTTTTACAGAACAGAAA
TGCAACGCGAAAGCGCTATTTTACCAACGAAGAATCTGTGCTTCATTTTTGTAAAACAAAAATGCAACGC
GAGAGCGCTAATTTTTCAAACAAAGAATCTGAGCTGCATTTTTACAGAACAGAAATGCAACGCGAGAGCG
CTATTTTACCAACAAAGAATCTATACTTCTTTTTTGTTCTACAAAAATGCATCCCGAGAGCGCTATTTTT
CTAACAAAGCATCTTAGATTACTTTTTTTCTCCTTTGTGCGCTCTATAATGCAGTCTCTTGATAACTTTT
TGCACTGTAGGTCCGTTAAGGTTAGAAGAAGGCTACTTTGGTGTCTATTTTCTCTTCCATAAAAAAAGCC
TGACTCCACTTCCCGCGTTTACTGATTACTAGCGAAGCTGCGGGTGCATTTTTTCAAGATAAAGGCATCC
CCGATTATATTCTATACCGATGTGGATTGCGCATACTTTGTGAACAGAAAGTGATAGCGTTGATGATTCT
TCATTGGTCAGAAAATTATGAACGGTTTCTTCTATTTTGTCTCTATATACTACGTATAGGAAATGTTTAC
ATTTTCGTATTGTTTTCGATTCACTCTATGAATAGTTCTTACTACAATTTTTTTGTCTAAAGAGTAATAC
TAGAGATAAACATAAAAAATGTAGAGGTCGAGTTTAGATGCAAGTTCAAGGAGCGAAAGGTGGATGGGTA
GGTTATATAGGGATATAGCACAGAGATATATAGCAAAGAGATACTTTTGAGCAATGTTTGTGGAAGCGGT
ATTCGCAATGGGAAGCTCC
[37 nt withheld, positions 7650-7686]
AGATTGTATAAGCAAATATTTAAATTGTAAGCGTTAATATTTTGTTAAAATTCGCGTTAAATTTTTGTTA
AATCAGCTCATTTTTTAACCAATAGGCCGAAATCGGCAAAATCCCTTATAAATCAAAAGAATAGACCGAG
ATAGGGT
[37 nt withheld, positions 7834-7870]
AAAGAACGTGGACTCCAACGTCAAAGG
[49 nt withheld, positions 7898-7946]
T
[91 nt withheld, positions 7948-8038]
G
[124 nt withheld, positions 8040-8163]
GGGGATCGATCCACTAGTCCA
Features (pLannotate 1.2.2; 15 found; start..end, strand, type, name):
      1..442     +  promoter       GAL1 promoter: S. cerevisiae GAL1; inducible promoter, regulated by Gal4
    474..492     +  promoter       T7 promoter: promoter for bacteriophage T7 RNA polymerase
    512..2812    +  CDS            MET6: METE_YEAST - Experimental evidence at protein level: Swiss-Prot protein existence level 1. Catalyzes the transfer of a methyl group from 5- methyltetrahydrofolate to homocysteine resulting in methionine formation. From Saccharomyces cerevisiae (strain ATCC 204508 / S288c) (Baker's yeast).
   2843..2884    +  CDS            V5 tag: epitope tag from simian virus 5
   2932..3179    +  terminator     CYC1 terminator: S. cerevisiae CYC1; transcription terminator for CYC1
   3191..3244    -  CDS            lacI (fragment): lac repressor; lacI; The lac repressor binds to the lac operator to inhibit transcription in E. coli. This inhibition can be relieved by adding lactose or isopropyl-β-D-thiogalactopyranoside (IPTG).
   3427..4015    -  rep_origin     ori: high-copy-number ColE1/pMB1/pBR322/pUC origin of replication
   4186..5046    -  CDS            AmpR: β-lactamase; bla; confers resistance to ampicillin, carbenicillin, and related antibiotics
   5047..5063    -  promoter       AmpR promoter (fragment): bla
   5142..5945    -  CDS            URA3: orotidine-5'-phosphate decarboxylase, required for uracil biosynthesis; S. cerevisiae URA3; yeast auxotrophic marker, counterselectable with 5-fluoroorotic acid (5-FOA)
   5946..6161    -  promoter       URA3 promoter: S. cerevisiae URA3
   6167..6190    -  promoter       tet promoter (fragment): E. coli promoter for tetracycline efflux protein gene
   6228..6608    +  CDS            RAF1 (fragment): RAF_YEAST - Experimental evidence at transcript level: Swiss-Prot protein existence level 2. Antagonizes transcriptional repression of recombinase FLP by REP1-REP2. May play a role in plasmid partitioning. From Saccharomyces cerevisiae (strain ATCC 204508 / S288c) (Baker's yeast).
   6762..7639    -  rep_origin     2μ ori: yeast 2μ plasmid origin of replication
   7735..8163    -  rep_origin     f1 ori (sequence partly withheld): f1 bacteriophage origin of replication; arrow indicates direction of (+) strand synthesis
