[The description below was written by a language model from this plasmid's Addgene catalogue record and pLannotate feature annotations shown in this document.]
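Description:
pYES2.1-cerMET6 is a yeast expression plasmid built on the Invitrogen pYES2.1 backbone for galactose-inducible overexpression of the Saccharomyces cerevisiae MET6 gene (YER091C) as a tagged fusion protein. It is an E. coli–yeast shuttle vector. In bacteria it replicates at high copy from a ColE1/pUC-type origin and is selected with ampicillin through the β-lactamase gene. In yeast it is maintained episomally by the 2μ origin and selected by uracil prototrophy in ura3 hosts through the URA3 marker, which is also counterselectable with 5-fluoroorotic acid. An f1 phage origin is also present and permits single-stranded DNA production. Short annotated fragments of lacI, a tet promoter and the 2μ RAF1 reading frame appear to be backbone remnants rather than functional parts of the design.

The 2,301 bp MET6 coding sequence was inserted by TOPO cloning downstream of the GAL1 promoter, which is regulated by Gal4, and upstream of the CYC1 transcription terminator. MET6 encodes homocysteine methyltransferase, which transfers a methyl group from 5-methyltetrahydrofolate to homocysteine to form methionine. The catalogue entry lists a C-terminal V5-His tag. The feature table annotates the V5 epitope just after the MET6 reading frame but does not separately mark the polyhistidine segment. These tags would allow immunodetection and, where the His tag is present, metal-affinity purification. A T7 promoter lies between the GAL1 promoter and the insert. The full sequence is 8,184 nt, consistent with backbone plus insert. The associated publication describes a functional genomics project on methionine biosynthesis in an introductory teaching laboratory.
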