Addgene plasmid #107438: pYES2.1-cerMET6
Purpose: Overexpression of MET fusion protein in S. cerevisiae
Depositing lab: Clare O'Connor. Depositing organization: Boston College. Publication: Pathways over Time: Functional Genomics Research in an Introductory Laboratory Course. Reeves TD, Warner DM, Ludlow LH, O'Connor CM. CBE Life Sci Educ. 2018 Spring;17(1). pii: 17/1/ar1. doi: 10.1187/cbe.17-01-0012. PubMed 29326101.
Backbone
  Vector backbone: pYES2.1
  Backbone manufacturer: Invitrogen
  Backbone size w/o insert (bp): 5886
  Vector type: Yeast Expression
  Selectable markers: URA3
Growth in bacteria
  Bacterial resistance: Ampicillin, 100 μg/mL
  Growth temperature: 37°C
  Growth strain: DH5alpha
  Copy number: High Copy
Gene/Insert
  Gene/Insert name: MET6
  Species: S. cerevisiae (budding yeast)
  Insert size (bp): 2301
  Entrez Gene: MET6 (a.k.a. YER091C)
  Promoter: GAL1
  Tag / fusion protein: V5-His (C terminal on insert)
  Cloning method: TOPO Cloning
  Sequencing primers: 5′ AATATACCTCTATACTTTAACGTC; 3′ ACCGAGGAGAGGGTTAGGGAT
Terms and licenses: Academic/Nonprofit Terms; Industry Terms: Not Available to Industry
Depositor comments: contains the coding sequence for homocysteine methyltransferase
How to cite: pYES2.1-cerMET6 was a gift from Clare O'Connor (Addgene plasmid # 107438 ; http://n2t.net/addgene:107438 ; RRID:Addgene_107438)
