>Addgene plasmid #107438 | pYES2.1-cerMET6 | depositor partial sequence | sequence record 202660 | Coding sequence for S. cerevisiae MET6 gene (without the stop codon)
ATGGTTCAATCTGCTGTCTTAGGGTTCCCAAGAATCGGTCCAAACAGAGAATTAAAGAAGGCCACTGAAG
GTTACTGGAACGGTAAAATCACTGTCGATGAATTATTCAAGGTCGGTAAGGATTTGAGAACTCAAAACTG
GAAGTTGCAAAAGGAGGCTGGTGTTGATATCATCCCATCCAATGACTTCTCCTTTTACGACCAAGTTTTG
GATTTGTCTTTGTTGTTCAATGTCATTCCAGACCGTTACACTAAGTACGATCTATCTCCAATCGACACTT
TGTTTGCTATGGGTAGAGGTTTACAAAGAAAGGCCACTGAAACTGAAAAGGCTGTCGACGTCACTGCTTT
GGAAATGGTTAAATGGTTCGACTCTAACTACCATTACGTTAGACCAACTTTCTCCAAGACCACTCAATTT
AAGTTGAACGGCCAAAAGCCAGTTGACGAATTTTTGGAAGCCAAGGAGTTAGGTATTCATACTAGACCTG
TCTTGTTGGGTCCAGTTTCTTACTTATTCTTGGGTAAGGCTGACAAGGATTCTCTAGATTTGGAACCATT
GTCCCTATTGGAACAATTGTTGCCTCTATACACTGAAATCCTATCTAAATTGGCTTCTGCTGGTGCCACT
GAAGTTCAAATTGACGAACCTGTCTTAGTTTTGGACTTGCCTGCCAACGCCCAAGCCGCCATTAAGAAGG
CTTACACTTACTTCGGTGAACAAAGCAATCTACCAAAGATTACTTTGGCTACTTACTTCGGTACCGTTGT
CCCTAACTTAGACGCCATCAAGGGCTTGCCAGTTGCTGCCTTACACGTTGACTTTGTTAGAGCTCCAGAA
CAATTTGATGAAGTCGTTGCCGCCATTGGTAACAAACAAACCTTGTCCGTTGGTATTGTTGATGGTAGAA
ACATTTGGAAGAATGATTTCAAGAAGTCTTCCGCTATCGTTAACAAGGCTATTGAAAAGTTGGGTGCTGA
CAGAGTCGTTGTTGCCACTTCTTCTTCTCTATTGCACACACCAGTTGATTTGAACAACGAAACCAAGTTG
GACGCTGAAATCAAGGGCTTTTTCTCTTTCGCCACTCAAAAATTGGATGAAGTTGTTGTGATCACCAAGA
ACGTTTCCGGTCAAGACGTTGCTGCTGCCCTAGAAGCTAACGCTAAATCTGTTGAATCCAGAGGTAAATC
CAAGTTTATCCACGATGCTGCCGTTAAGGCCAGAGTTGCCTCTATCGACGAAAAAATGTCTACTAGAGCA
GCTCCATTTGAACAAAGATTGCCTGAACAACAAAAAGTCTTCAACTTGCCATTGTTCCCAACAACAACTA
TTGGTTCCTTCCCTCAAACCAAGGACATCAGAATTAACAGAAACAAATTCAACAAGGGCACCATCTCTGC
TGAAGAATATGAAAAATTCATCAATTCTGAAATTGAAAAGGTCATCAGATTCCAAGAAGAAATTGGTTTG
GATGTCTTAGTCCACGGTGAACCAGAAAGAAACGATATGGTTCAATACTTCGGTGAACAAATCAACGGTT
ATGCTTTCACTGTTAACGGTTGGGTTCAATCTTACGGTTCCAGATATGTCAGACCACCAATTATTGTTGG
TGACTTGTCCAGACCAAAGGCTATGTCCGTCAAGGAATCTGTTTACGCTCAATCCATCACTTCTAAGCCA
GTAAAGGGTATGTTGACTGGTCCAATTACCTGTTTGAGATGGTCTTTCCCAAGAGACGATGTCGACCAAA
AAACTCAAGCTATGCAATTAGCTTTGGCTTTGAGAGATGAAGTCAATGATTTGGAAGCTGCCGGTATCAA
GGTTATCCAAGTTGATGAACCAGCTTTAAGAGAAGGTTTACCATTGAGAGAAGGTACTGAGAGATCTGCT
TACTACACCTGGGCTGCCGAAGCTTTCAGAGTTGCTACTTCTGGTGTTGCTAACAAGACTCAAATACACT
CTCATTTCTGTTACTCTGACTTGGATCCAAACCATATCAAGGCTTTGGATGCTGATGTTGTTTCCATCGA
ATTCTCTAAGAAGGACGATGCTAACTACATTGCTGAATTCAAAAACTATCCAAACCACATTGGTCTAGGT
TTATTCGATATTCATTCTCCAAGAATTCCATCAAAGGATGAATTTATCGCCAAGATTTCAACCATCTTGA
AGAGCTACCCAGCTGAAAAGTTCTGGGTTAACCCAGATTGTGGTTTGAAGACTAGAGGCTGGGAAGAAAC
TAGATTGTCTTTGACTCATATGGTCGAAGCCGCCAAGTACTTCCGTGAACAATACAAGAAT
